Addgene plasmid #148041: pAc5.1B-EGFP-DmPAN2-dsRNAres_Y
Purpose: Insect Expression of DmPAN2-dsRNAres
Depositing lab: Elisa Izaurralde. Depositing organization: Max Planck Institute for Developmental Biology. Publication: An asymmetric PAN3 dimer recruits a single PAN2 exonuclease to mediate mRNA deadenylation and decay. Jonas S, Christie M, Peter D, Bhandari D, Loh B, Huntzinger E, Weichenrieder O, Izaurralde E. Nat Struct Mol Biol. 2014 Jul;21(7):599-608. doi: 10.1038/nsmb.2837. Epub 2014 Jun 1. PubMed 24880343.
Backbone
  Vector backbone: Unknown
  Vector type: Insect Expression
Growth in bacteria
  Bacterial resistance: Ampicillin, 100 μg/mL
  Growth temperature: 37°C
  Growth strain: DH5alpha
  Copy number: Low Copy
Gene/Insert
  Gene/Insert name: DmPAN2-dsRNAres
  Species: D. melanogaster (fly)
  Entrez Gene: PAN2 (a.k.a. Dmel_CG8232, A1Z7K9, CG8232, Dmel\CG8232, Pan2, pan2)
  Cloning method: Unknown
Terms and licenses: Academic/Nonprofit Terms; Industry Terms: Not Available to Industry
Depositor comments: ORF extracted fromNCBI: LP04771 Plasmids from this collection were made available to the research community and donated after the lab closed. Please note that the sequence provided by the depositing laboratory may be theoretical/predicted or based on Sanger sequencing results. There may be discrepancies between sequencing results obtained by Addgene and the depositor sequence. If an Addgene verified sequence is not available, please contact before placing your order to request that our lab fully sequence the plasmid.
How to cite: pAc5.1B-EGFP-DmPAN2-dsRNAres_Y was a gift from Elisa Izaurralde (Addgene plasmid # 148041 ; http://n2t.net/addgene:148041 ; RRID:Addgene_148041)
