[The description below was written by a language model from this plasmid's Addgene catalogue record and pLannotate feature annotations shown in this document.]
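Description:
pAc5.1B-EGFP-DmPAN2-dsRNAres_Y is a 9,782 nt insect expression plasmid for producing a GFP-tagged version of Drosophila melanogaster PAN2 in fly cells. The catalogue lists the backbone as unknown, although the name and the annotated parts point to a pAc5.1-type vector. In bacteria it is maintained through a ColE1/pUC-family origin and selected with ampicillin via a β-lactamase gene under its own bla promoter. The annotation describes the origin as high-copy, whereas the repository entry records the plasmid as low copy. Short fragments matching a tetracycline resistance gene and SV40 large T antigen are also annotated and appear to be non-functional backbone remnants. No selectable marker for insect cells is annotated.

Expression is driven by the constitutive Drosophila actin 5C promoter. Downstream lies an EGFP coding sequence followed closely by the PAN2 open reading frame, an arrangement consistent with an N-terminal EGFP–PAN2 fusion. A V5 epitope sequence sits just after PAN2, but the record does not show whether it is in frame or preceded by a stop codon. An SV40 polyadenylation signal follows the cassette. PAN2 is the catalytic subunit of the PAN2–PAN3 poly(A) nuclease, a cytoplasmic deadenylase that shortens mRNA poly(A) tails in general and miRNA-mediated mRNA turnover.

The "dsRNAres" designation indicates a dsRNA-resistant version of the coding sequence, though the specific changes are not described. Such constructs are typically used in complementation experiments, where endogenous PAN2 is depleted by RNAi and the resistant tagged transgene is expressed in its place. The meaning of the "_Y" suffix is not stated. The depositor notes that the supplied sequence may be theoretical or based on Sanger sequencing.
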