Features (pLannotate 1.2.2; 10 found; start..end, strand, type, name):
     56..2568    +  promoter       Ac5 promoter: Drosophila melanogaster actin 5C promoter
   2588..3304    +  CDS            EGFP: EGFP is a basic (constitutively fluorescent) green fluorescent protein published in 1996, derived from Aequorea victoria. It is reported to be a rapidly-maturing weak dimer with moderate acid sensitivity.
   3329..7051    +  CDS            PAN2: PAN2_DROME - Experimental evidence at protein level: Swiss-Prot protein existence level 1. Catalytic subunit of the poly(A)-nuclease (PAN) deadenylation complex, one of two cytoplasmic mRNA deadenylases involved in general and miRNA-mediated mRNA turnover. PAN specifically shortens poly(A) tails of RNA and the activity is stimulated by poly(A)-binding protein (PABP). PAN deadenylation is followed by rapid degradation of the shortened mRNA tails by the CCR4-NOT complex. Deadenylated mRNAs are then degraded by two alternative mechanisms, namely exosome-mediated 3'-5' exonucleolytic degradation,
   7067..7108    +  CDS            V5 tag: epitope tag from simian virus 5
   7208..7342    -  polyA_signal   SV40 poly(A) signal: SV40 polyadenylation signal
   7365..7449    -  CDS            large T antigen (fragment): large T antigen from SV40 (simian virus 40)
   7450..7920    +  CDS            TcR (fragment): tetracycline efflux protein; tet; confers resistance to tetracycline
   7964..8552    -  rep_origin     ori: high-copy-number ColE1/pMB1/pBR322/pUC origin of replication
   8723..9583    -  CDS            AmpR: β-lactamase; bla; confers resistance to ampicillin, carbenicillin, and related antibiotics
   9584..9688    -  promoter       AmpR promoter: bla
>Addgene plasmid #148041 | pAc5.1B-EGFP-DmPAN2-dsRNAres_Y | depositor full sequence | sequence record 290488 | Full Sequence
CTTCAAGGAATTAATTCTATATTCTAAAAACACAAATGATACTTCTAAAAAAAATCATGAATGGCATCAA
CTCTGAATCAAATCTTTGCAGATGCACCTACTTCTCATTTCCACTGTCACATCATTTTTCCAGATCTCGC
TGCCTGTTATGTGGCCCACAAACCAAGACACGTTTTATGGCCATTAAAGCTGGCTGATCGTCGCCAAACA
CCAAATACATATCAATATGTACATTCGAGAAAGAAGCGATCAAAGAAGCGTCTTCGGGCGAGTAGGAGAA
TGCGGAGGAGAAGGAGAACGAGCTGATCTAGTATCTCTCCACAATCCAATGCCAACTGACCAACTGGCCA
TATTCGGAGCAATTTGAAGCCAATTTCCATCGCCTGGCGATCGCTCCATTCTTGGCTATATGTTTTTCAC
CGTTCCCGGGGCCATTTTCAAAGACTCGTCGGTAAGATAAGATTGTGTCACTCGCTGTCTCTCTTCATTT
GTCGAAGAATGCTGAGGAATTTCGCGATGACGTCGGCGAGTATTTTGAAGAATGAGAATAATTTGTATTT
ATACGAAAATCAGTTAGTGGAATTTTCTACAAAAACATGTTATCTATAGATAATTTTGTTGCAAAATATG
TTGACTATGACAAAGATTGTATGTATATACCTTTAATGTATTCTCATTTTCTTATGTATTTATAATGGCA
ATGATGATACTGATGATATTTTAAGATGATGCCAGACCACAGGCTGATTTCTGCGTCTTTTGCCGAACGC
AGTGCATGTGCGGTTGTTGTTTTTTGGAATAGTTTCAATTTTCGGACTGTCCGCTTTGATTTCAGTTTCT
TGGCTTATTCAAAAAGCAAAGTAAAGCCAAAAAAGCGAGATGGCAATACCAAATGCGGCAAAACGGTAGT
GGAAGGAAAGGGGTGCGGGGCAGCGGAAGGAAGGGTGGGGCGGGGCGTGGCGGGGTCTGTGGCTGGGCGC
GACGTCACCGACGTTGGAGCCACTCCTTTGACCATGTGTGCGTGTGTGTATTATTCGTGTCTCGCCACTC
GCCGGTTGTTTTTTTCTTTTTATCTCGCTCTCTCTAGCGCCATCTCGTACGCATGCTCAACGCACCGCAT
GTTGCCGTGTCCTTTATGCGTCATTTTGGCTCGAAATAGGCAATTATTTAAACAAAGATTAGTCAACGAA
AACGCTAAAATAAATAAGTCTACAATATGGTTACTTATTGCCATGTGTGTGCAGCCAACGATAGCAACAA
AAGCAACAACACAGTGGCTTTCCCTCTTTCACTTTTTGTTTGCAAGCGCGTGCGAGCAAGACGGCACGAC
CGGCAAACGCAATTACGCTGACAAAGAGCAGACGAAGTTTTGGCCGAAAAACATCAAGGCGCCTGATACG
AATGCATTTGCAATAACAATTGCGATATTTAATATTGTTTATGAAGCTGTTTGACTTCAAAACACACAAA
AAAAAAAATAAAACAAATTATTTGAAAGAGAATTAGGAATCGGACAGCTTATCGTTACGGGCTAACAGCA
CACCGAGACGAAATAGCTTACCTGACGTCACAGCCTCTGGAAGAACTGCCGCCAAGCAGAGAGAGAGAGA
AAAAGAGGGAGAGCAGCTTAGACCGCATGTGCTTGTGTGTGAGGCGTCTCTCTCTTCGTCTCCTGTTTGC
GCAAACGCATAGACTGCACTGAGAAAATCGATTACCTATTTTTTATGAATGAATATTTGCACTATTACTA
TTCAAAACTATTAAGATAGCAATCACATTCAATAGCCAAATACTATACCACCTGAGCGATGCAACGAAAT
GATCAATTTGAGCAAAAATGCTGCATATTTAGGACGGCATCATTATAGAAATGCTTCTTGCTGTGTACTT
TTCTCTCGTCTGGCAGCTGTTTCGCCGTTATTGTTAAAACCGGCTTAAGTTAGGTGTGTTTTCTACGACT
AGTGATGCCCCTACTAGAAGATGTGTGTTGCACAAATGTCCCTGAATAACCAATTTGAAGTGCAGATAGC
AGTAAACGTAAGCTAATATGAATATTATTTAACTGTAATGTTTTAATATCGCTGGACATTACTAATAAAC
CCACTATAAACACATGTACATATGTATGTTTTGGCATACAATGAGTAGTTGGGGAAAAAATGTGTAAAAG
CACCGTGACCATCACAGCATAAAGATAACCAGCTGAAGTATCGAATATGAGTAACCCCCAAATTGAATCA
CATGCCGCAACTGATAGGACCCATGGAAGTACACTCTTCATGGCGATATACAAGACACACACAAGCACGA
ACACCCAGTTGCGGAGGAAATTCTCCGTAAATGAAAACCCAATCGGCGAACAATTCATACCCATATATGG
TAAAAGTTTTGAACGCGACTTGAGAGCGGAGAGCATTGCGGCTGATAAGGTTTTAGCGCTAAGCGGGCTT
TATAAAACGGGCTGCGGGACCAGTTTTCATATCACTACCGTTTGAGTTCTTGTGCTGTGTGGATACTCCT
CCCGACACAAAGCCGCTCCATCAGCCAGCAGTCGTCTAATCCAGAGACCCCGGATCGGGGTACCAACATG
GTGAGCAAGGGCGAGGAGCTGTTCACCGGGGTGGTGCCCATCCTGGTCGAGCTGGACGGCGACGTAAACG
GCCACAAGTTCAGCGTGTCCGGCGAGGGCGAGGGCGATGCCACCTACGGCAAGCTGACCCTGAAGTTCAT
CTGCACCACCGGCAAGCTGCCCGTGCCCTGGCCCACCCTCGTGACCACCCTGACCTACGGCGTGCAGTGC
TTCAGCCGCTACCCCGACCACATGAAGCAGCACGACTTCTTCAAGTCCGCCATGCCCGAAGGCTACGTCC
AGGAGCGCACCATCTTCTTCAAGGACGACGGCAACTACAAGACCCGCGCCGAGGTGAAGTTCGAGGGCGA
CACCCTGGTGAACCGCATCGAGCTGAAGGGCATCGACTTCAAGGAGGACGGCAACATCCTGGGGCACAAG
CTGGAGTACAACTACAACAGCCACAACGTCTATATCATGGCCGACAAGCAGAAGAACGGCATCAAGGTGA
ACTTCAAGATCCGCCACAACATCGAGGACGGCAGCGTGCAGCTCGCCGACCACTACCAGCAGAACACCCC
CATCGGCGACGGCCCCGTGCTGCTGCCCGACAACCACTACCTGAGCACCCAGTCCGCCCTGAGCAAAGAC
CCCAACGAGAAGCGCGATCACATGGTCCTGCTGGAGTTCGTGACCGCCGCCGGGATCACTCTCGGCATGG
ACGAGCTGTACAAGCCAAGCTTGAATTCTGCAGATATCATGGACTATGTCTACTGTGGAACGGATCCGAT
TGGAGCTAGCGAGGATATCCTGTCCGTGTACGATGCCGGCAGTGCCCCCGGCAATGGTCATTTCAGCCCG
TCCTTTAACGGCTTTAATATTGGAACGACGGACCCCGAGTACGTCGAACTGGTCCCGGTCCTGGCTGATG
GAGGTGAACATTTTGGAGTGAGCTCCGTCGCCTTTGATGATTATGAGGAATTGTTGTGGATGGGAAATCA
AGGAGGACATGTGACCAGCTATTATACCAATAGCATGCAAAAATATACCAGCTTCCAAGTGCATGCTACG
GATATCGTCCGTGATATTAGCACGTTGGATAGCGGCGTCTTGGCCCTGACCCAAACGAGCTTGCGCCACC
AAATTCGTCGCGGCTTGCCGAAATTCACGTTTAAGAGCAATAATATGAAAGAAATGGTCTCCATGTTGCA
ACTGTCGCCCCACCGCTTGGTGATGGCTGGCTTGCAAGATGAACTGATTGATTTTGATTTGCGTACCCTG
AAAGAGACGCGTATTGAACACGTCGGCGCTGGAGGCTGTACCGTCTTGCGTAAAAACTCGCGCTACTTGT
TCGCTGGAGATCAATTGGGCACCGTTACCCTGCGTGATTTGAATTCCTTGTCCGTGCAACATACCATTAA
AACCCATACGAATATTCTGAGCGATTTTTCCGTGCAAGGCAACTTGCTGATTAGTTGTGGCTACAGCGGA
AGGCAAAATAACCTGGCCATCGACCGCTTCCTAATGGTCTACGATCTGCGCATGCTGCGCCTGATCGCGC
CCATTCAAGTGATGATTGATCCGCAGATGTTGAAGTTCCTGCCATCGCTGACATCCCAACTGGCCGTCGT
GTCCAGCTACGGCCAGGTTCAGCTGGTGGACACTGTGGAGCTCAGCGAGCCGCGAGTATCCATGTACCAG
ATCAACACCAACGGCAGCCAGTGCCTCAGCTTCGACATTAGCTCCTCTTCACAGGCCATGGCATTTGGGG
ACCAGTCGGGCCACATCAACATGATTGCCGCTGTACAAACGCCTCAGCCGCAGTTCAATCTCTACTCGCG
AAGCACAGAGTTTGCGGACGTGGTGCCACAGCTGCCGATGGTCTCCATTACGGACACCAACTTTCCGCTA
TCGTCGGTCATGCTACCGCACTTGACGACGGGCACACAATGGTTCTCAGATTGGCCGGAGGAACTGCTGC
GCTACCGCTACCACAGGCCCAAGACCATTGATCCCGAAGTGCTGAGCAACATGAAAATGCAGGGACCGAT
TGGATACTCGCCAAACCCACGCACCGCCCGTCGTAATCAAATTCCGTACGTGATTGAGCAGGGCGGCGTG
TGCAGTCCGAACGGAAATGGAACTGCGGCGGCGACCAAGGCGGAGAACGGTGTGAAAATCATTCCACGGC
GGTATCGCAAAGTCGAGCTGAAGTACACGAAGCTGGGCACCCAGGACTTTGACTTTGACCAGCATAATCA
AACATGTTTCGCGGGGCTGGAGGCAACGCTACCGAACTCCTACTGCAATGCTATGCTACAGATTTTGTAT
TTCACCGACGCGCTTCGCGTGAAGCTGCTGGAGCATTCGTGCATCAAGGAGTTTTGCCTGTCCTGCGAAC
TAGGGTTCCTCTTCAACATGCTGGATAAAAGTACCGCTTCTTCACCTTGCCAGGCCAGCAATTTCCTGCG
ATCTTTCCGCACTGTGCCAGAGGCCTCGGCACTGGGATTGATTCTCACCGACCGCTCATCGAACGTCAAT
CTAATATCGCTGATACAGAACTGGAACCGATTCATTTTGCATCAAATGCATTACGAAATATTCGATTCTA
GCAAGAACGCATCCACCTACAGCGGATCTGTGCAAACATCAACGAACGCGGAAAACGCGGGCTCTTCAGA
AACAAGTGGCTCCTCGGACCTTTACGATTCCATAAGTGATGAGAACTCCAAGGAGGACGATCGGGAACGC
AGTAAGATCAACGCAGAAACTGACATCAGTAAGATCTTTGGGACCAAGCAAATCTGTATAAACCGCTGCA
TCAAATGCCAAGAAGAGAAGATAAAGGAAAGCATTCTACTTGCCTGCAATTTGTCGTATCCCAACCACAT
CAAAGATAGTGATCAGTATTTCAACTTTGGCACCATTTTGAAGCGATCTCTCAGCTCCGAGAAGAGTATT
CAGGCCTTCTGCGAGAGATGTAAGAAGTTTTCGCCAACCAATCAGAGCGTGAAGGTGACTTCGCTTCCGC
AAATTCTGTCCATTAACTGTGGCCTCAACAACGAAAAAGACATTACCTTCCTGAAGCGCCAGCTCAATCG
CTGCAGCGAAAAGACGACTGTTGATGCGGCCGCTTCCTTGAGCACAAGCAAGCCGTGTCGATATGGAGCC
AACTGTTCGCGAAGTGACTGCCATTTCATGCATCCGGATCGAAAATCTCCATCGCACACAAGCCAACCGA
ATGCTGTCAACAATTCTCCCAATGGACGCCAAAAGTCCTGGTTTCCCCTTACATTTACTATGGGCATCAA
TGACCAAGGTGAGGTGCAGGTGCAAACTCAATCAGATGCAAGCAGTGGCAAATCGGAACAGGAGGAGGAA
ACGGAAAAGCCACCAACAAAGGGCTTGGACAACAATCGGATGTACGCGCTGCATGCCGTGGTGTGCCAAG
TCGATGATGGTACCCAAAAGAACTTGGTATCGTTGATAAATGTGCAGCGGCCATACCACACCATGAAACT
GGCTGAATCTGCAGATGACCCTCAGAGTCAATGGTATATTTTTAATGATTTTAGCATATCGCCCGTTTCG
CCACAAGAATCGGTATGGTTCACATTGGATTGGAAAGTTCCTTGCATACTCTTCTACAGACACGTAGAGG
ATGACTCTGAGTCTGCTAGTACTACTAGCTCGACCGTCACGGAAAGTGAAGAAACCATTCCATCAGAGAG
CAGCAGCGGCTCGCCAACAAATCTATCCAACCCTTTTCTAGAGGAAATTGTGAGTCCTATGCTAGGCAAC
TTAAGTGCAGACGCCACGCTGCAGCCCCTGCAGTCAGATGAAATGCCGCAGTCGGGTGATCTGGTCGCAA
TGGATGCCGAGTTCGTTACCCTAAATCCAGAGGAAAATGAGATTCGCCCGGATGGCAAAACGGCGACCAT
TAAGCCATGCCACATGAGTGTGGCCCGGATTTCATGTATACGAGGACAAGGCCCGGCTGAAGGAGTTCCA
TTCATGGACGATTACATATCCACCCAGGAGAAGGTCGTGGACTACCTAACTCAGTTCTCGGGAATCAAGC
CTGGCGACTTGGACGCTAACTTCAGCAAAAAGCGACTGACTGCCTTGAAGTACTCATACCAGAAATTAAA
ATACCTCGTTGACGTAGGAGTAATATTTGTCGGACATGGTCTGAAGAACGACTTTAGGGTCATAAACATC
TATGTACCGTCGGAGCAGATAATAGATACGGTGCACCTGTTTCACATGCCACATCATCGCATGGTTTCCC
TAAGATTTCTAGCCTGGCATTTCTTGGGTACTAAGATTCAGTCCGAGACGCACGACTCCATCGAAGATGC
ACGGACCACTCTGCAGCTCTACAAGCACTATTTGAAGCTGCAGGAGGAGAAGAAGTTTGCCAACGCTCTC
AAGAATCTTTACGAACGCGGAAAGCAGCTGCAGTGGAAGGTTCCAGAGGACTGACCGCGGTTCGAAGGTA
AGCCTATCCCTAACCCTCTCCTCGGTCTCGATTCTACGCGTACCGGTCATCATCACCATCACCATTGAGT
TTAAACCCGCTGATCAGCCTCGACTGTGCCTTCTAAGGCCTGAGCTCGCTGATCAGCCTCGATCGAGGAT
CCAGACATGATAAGATACATTGATGAGTTTGGACAAACCACAACTAGAATGCAGTGAAAAAAATGCTTTA
TTTGTGAAATTTGTGATGCTATTGCTTTATTTGTAACCATTATAAGCTGCAATAAACAAGTTAACAACAA
CAATTGCATTCATTTTATGTTTCAGGTTCAGGGGGAGGTGTGGGAGGTTTTTTAAAGCAAGTAAAACCTC
TACAAATGTGGTATGGCTGATTATGATCAGTCGACCGATGCCCTTGAGAGCCTTCAACCCAGTCAGCTCC
TTCCGGTGGGCGCGGGGCATGACTATCGTCGCCGCACTTATGACTGTCTTCTTTATCATGCAACTCGTAG
GACAGGTGCCGGCAGCGCTCTGGGTCATTTTCGGCGAGGACCGCTTTCGCTGGAGCGCGACGATGATCGG
CCTGTCGCTTGCGGTATTCGGAATCTTGCACGCCCTCGCTCAAGCCTTCGTCACTGGTCCCGCCACCAAA
CGTTTCGGCGAGAAGCAGGCCATTATCGCCGGCATGGCGGCCGACGCGCTGGGCTACGTCTTGCTGGCGT
TCGCGACGCGAGGCTGGATGGCCTTCCCCATTATGATTCTTCTCGCTTCCGGCGGCATCGGGATGCCCGC
GTTGCAGGCCATGCTGTCCAGGCAGGTAGATGACGACCATCAGGGACAGCTTCAAGGATCGCTCGCGGCT
CTTACCAGCCAGCAAAAGGCCAGGAACCGTAAAAAGGCCGCGTTGCTGGCGTTTTTCCATAGGCTCCGCC
CCCCTGACGAGCATCACAAAAATCGACGCTCAAGTCAGAGGTGGCGAAACCCGACAGGACTATAAAGATA
CCAGGCGTTTCCCCCTGGAAGCTCCCTCGTGCGCTCTCCTGTTCCGACCCTGCCGCTTACCGGATACCTG
TCCGCCTTTCTCCCTTCGGGAAGCGTGGCGCTTTCTCAATGCTCACGCTGTAGGTATCTCAGTTCGGTGT
AGGTCGTTCGCTCCAAGCTGGGCTGTGTGCACGAACCCCCCGTTCAGCCCGACCGCTGCGCCTTATCCGG
TAACTATCGTCTTGAGTCCAACCCGGTAAGACACGACTTATCGCCACTGGCAGCAGCCACTGGTAACAGG
ATTAGCAGAGCGAGGTATGTAGGCGGTGCTACAGAGTTCTTGAAGTGGTGGCCTAACTACGGCTACACTA
GAAGGACAGTATTTGGTATCTGCGCTCTGCTGAAGCCAGTTACCTTCGGAAAAAGAGTTGGTAGCTCTTG
ATCCGGCAAACAAACCACCGCTGGTAGCGGTGGTTTTTTTGTTTGCAAGCAGCAGATTACGCGCAGAAAA
AAAGGATCTCAAGAAGATCCTTTGATCTTTTCTACGGGGTCTGACGCTCAGTGGAACGAAAACTCACGTT
AAGGGATTTTGGTCATGAGATTATCAAAAAGGATCTTCACCTAGATCCTTTTAAATTAAAAATGAAGTTT
TAAATCAATCTAAAGTATATATGAGTAAACTTGGTCTGACAGTTACCAATGCTTAATCAGTGAGGCACCT
ATCTCAGCGATCTGTCTATTTCGTTCATCCATAGTTGCCTGACTCCCCGTCGTGTAGATAACTACGATAC
GGGAGGGCTTACCATCTGGCCCCAGTGCTGCAATGATACCGCGAGACCCACGCTCACCGGCTCCAGATTT
ATCAGCAATAAACCAGCCAGCCGGAAGGGCCGAGCGCAGAAGTGGTCCTGCAACTTTATCCGCCTCCATC
CAGTCTATTAATTGTTGCCGGGAAGCTAGAGTAAGTAGTTCGCCAGTTAATAGTTTGCGCAACGTTGTTG
CCATTGCTGCAGGCATCGTGGTGTCACGCTCGTCGTTTGGTATGGCTTCATTCAGCTCCGGTTCCCAACG
ATCAAGGCGAGTTACATGATCCCCCATGTTGTGCAAAAAAGCGGTTAGCTCCTTCGGTCCTCCGATCGTT
GTCAGAAGTAAGTTGGCCGCAGTGTTATCACTCATGGTTATGGCAGCACTGCATAATTCTCTTACTGTCA
TGCCATCCGTAAGATGCTTTTCTGTGACTGGTGAGTACTCAACCAAGTCATTCTGAGAATAGTGTATGCG
GCGACCGAGTTGCTCTTGCCCGGCGTCAACACGGGATAATACCGCGCCACATAGCAGAACTTTAAAAGTG
CTCATCATTGGAAAACGTTCTTCGGGGCGAAAACTCTCAAGGATCTTACCGCTGTTGAGATCCAGTTCGA
TGTAACCCACTCGTGCACCCAACTGATCTTCAGCATCTTTTACTTTCACCAGCGTTTCTGGGTGAGCAAA
AACAGGAAGGCAAAATGCCGCAAAAAAGGGAATAAGGGCGACACGGAAATGTTGAATACTCATACTCTTC
CTTTTTCAATATTATTGAAGCATTTATCAGGGTTATTGTCTCATGAGCGGATACATATTTGAATGTATTT
AGAAAAATAAACAAATAGGGGTTCCGCGCACATTTCCCCGAAAAGTGCCACCTGACGTCTAAGAAACCAT
TATTATCATGACATTAACCTATAAAAATAGGCGTATCACGAGGCCCTTTCGT
